Addgene plasmid #139142: pJBL6665
Purpose: PuraA - TARGET8 - mCherry
Depositing lab: Julius Lucks. Depositing organization: Northwestern University. Publication: Dynamic Control of Gene Expression with Riboregulated Switchable Feedback Promoters. Glasscock CJ, Biggs BW, Lazar JT, Arnold JH, Burdette LA, Valdes A, Kang MK, Tullman-Ercek D, Tyo KEJ, Lucks JB. ACS Synth Biol. 2021 May 21;10(5):1199-1213. doi: 10.1021/acssynbio.1c00015. Epub 2021 Apr 9. PubMed 33834762.
Backbone
  Vector backbone: CloCDF
  Vector type: Bacterial Expression
Growth in bacteria
  Bacterial resistance: Spectinomycin, 50 μg/mL
  Growth temperature: 37°C
  Growth strain: NEB Stable
  Copy number: Low Copy
Gene/Insert
  Gene/Insert name: mCherry
  Species: Synthetic
  Mutation: N/A
  Cloning method: Gibson Cloning
Terms and licenses: Academic/Nonprofit Terms; Industry Terms: Not Available to Industry
Depositor comments: Please visit https://www.biorxiv.org/content/10.1101/529180v1 for bioRxiv preprint.
How to cite: pJBL6665 was a gift from Julius Lucks (Addgene plasmid # 139142 ; http://n2t.net/addgene:139142 ; RRID:Addgene_139142)
