[The description below was written by a language model from this plasmid's Addgene catalogue record and pLannotate feature annotations shown in this document.]
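Description:
pJBL6665 is a small (about 3.6 kb) bacterial expression plasmid built on a CloDF13 (CDF) origin backbone and maintained at low copy in E. coli. Selection is by spectinomycin, conferred by the aadA aminoglycoside adenylyltransferase gene (SmR), which the annotation places downstream of a bla-type AmpR promoter. Because the CDF origin is compatible with other common replicons, the plasmid can be co-maintained with additional plasmids in the same cell. This suits multi-plasmid regulatory circuits.

The payload is summarised in the record as "PuraA - TARGET8 - mCherry". This is a red fluorescent reporter placed behind the E. coli uraA promoter region and a target element called TARGET8. The automated annotation supports this layout. A fragment of the upp coding sequence lies just upstream of the reporter, as would be expected if the promoter region was taken from the native upp–uraA locus. It is followed by an unannotated stretch of roughly 200 nt, which presumably holds the remaining promoter sequence and TARGET8. The reporter ORF is labelled mRFP1 by the annotation tool, whereas the catalogue names it mCherry, an mRFP1 derivative with a closely similar sequence. Transcription is terminated by tandem rrnB T1 and T7Te terminators. A short TcR fragment and a CAP binding site are also detected and appear to be backbone remnants.

The record does not define TARGET8. The associated publication title concerns riboregulated switchable feedback promoters, which suggests it is an RNA regulator target sequence that makes reporter output dependent on a trans-acting small RNA supplied separately. The construct therefore most likely serves as a fluorescent readout for characterising gated control of the uraA promoter.
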