Features (pLannotate 1.2.2; 9 found; start..end, strand, type, name):
    171..962     -  CDS            SmR: aminoglycoside adenylyltransferase (Murphy, 1985); aadA; confers resistance to spectinomycin and streptomycin
    963..1054    -  promoter       AmpR promoter: bla
   1102..1840    -  rep_origin     CloDF13 ori: Plasmids containing the CloDF13 (CDF) origin of replication can be propagated in E. coli cells that contain additional plasmids with compatible origins.
   1937..2001    -  CDS            TcR (fragment): tetracycline efflux protein; tet; confers resistance to tetracycline
   2016..2037    -  protein_bind   CAP binding site: CAP binding activates transcription in the presence of cAMP. E. coli catabolite activator protein
   2116..2526    +  CDS            upp (fragment): UPP_ECOLI - Also known as uraP. Experimental evidence at protein level: Swiss-Prot protein existence level 1. Catalyzes the conversion of uracil and 5-phospho-alpha-D- ribose 1-diphosphate (PRPP) to UMP and diphosphate. From Escherichia coli (strain K12).
   2721..3398    +  CDS            mRFP1: monomeric derivative of DsRed (Campbell et al., 2002)
   3431..3502    +  terminator     rrnB T1 terminator: transcription terminator T1 from the E. coli rrnB gene
   3518..3545    +  terminator     T7Te terminator: phage T7 early transcription terminator
>Addgene plasmid #139142 | pJBL6665 | addgene full sequence | sequence record 275198 | Addgene NGS Result
CTGAAACCTCAGGCATTTGAGAAGCACACGGTCACACTGCTTCCGGTAGTCAATAAACCGGTAAACCAGC
AATAGACATAAGCGGCTATTTAACGACCCTGCCCTGAACCGACGACCGGGTCATCGTGGCCGGATCTTGC
GGCCCCTCGGCTTGAACGAATTGTTAGACATTATTTGCCGACTACCTTGGTGATCTCGCCTTTCACGTAG
TGGACAAATTCTTCCAACTGATCTGCGCGCGAGGCCAAGCGATCTTCTTCTTGTCCAAGATAAGCCTGTC
TAGCTTCAAGTATGACGGGCTGATACTGGGCCGGCAGGCGCTCCATTGCCCAGTCGGCAGCGACATCCTT
CGGCGCGATTTTGCCGGTTACTGCGCTGTACCAAATGCGGGACAACGTAAGCACTACATTTCGCTCATCG
CCAGCCCAGTCGGGCGGCGAGTTCCATAGCGTTAAGGTTTCATTTAGCGCCTCAAATAGATCCTGTTCAG
GAACCGGATCAAAGAGTTCCTCCGCCGCTGGACCTACCAAGGCAACGCTATGTTCTCTTGCTTTTGTCAG
CAAGATAGCCAGATCAATGTCGATCGTGGCTGGCTCGAAGATACCTGCAAGAATGTCATTGCGCTGCCAT
TCTCCAAATTGCAGTTCGCGCTTAGCTGGATAACGCCACGGAATGATGTCGTCGTGCACAACAATGGTGA
CTTCTACAGCGCGGAGAATCTCGCTCTCTCCAGGGGAAGCCGAAGTTTCCAAAAGGTCGTTGATCAAAGC
TCGCCGCGTTGTTTCATCAAGCCTTACGGTCACCGTAACCAGCAAATCAATATCACTGTGTGGCTTCAGG
CCGCCATCCACTGCGGAGCCGTACAAATGTACGGCCAGCAACGTCGGTTCGAGATGGCGCTCGATGACGC
CAACTACCTCTGATAGTTGAGTCGATACTTCGGCGATCACCGCTTCCCTCATACTCTTCCTTTTTCAATA
TTATTGAAGCATTTATCAGGGTTATTGTCTCATGAGCGGATACATATTTGAATGTATTTAGAAAAATAAA
CAAATAGCTAGCTCACTCGGTCGCTACGCTCCGGGCGTGAGACTGCGGCGGGCGCTGCGGACACATACAA
AGTTACCCACAGATTCCGTGGATAAGCAGGGGACTAACATGTGAGGCAAAACAGCAGGGCCGCGCCGGTG
GCGTTTTTCCATAGGCTCCGCCCTCCTGCCAGAGTTCACATAAACAGACGCTTTTCCGGTGCATCTGTGG
GAGCCGTTAGGCTCAACCATGAATCTGACAGTACGGGCGAAACCCGACAGGACTTAAAGATCCCCACCGT
TTCCGGCGGGTCGCTCCCTCTTGCGCTCTCCTGTTCCGACCCTGCCGTTTACCGGATACCTGTTCCGCCT
TTCTCCCTTACGGGAAGTGTGGCGCTTTCTCATAGCTCACACACTGGTATCTCGGCTCGGTGTAGGTCGT
TCGCTCCAAGCTGGGCTGTAAGCAAGAACTCCCCGTTCAGCCCGACTGCTGCGCCTTATCCGGTAACTGT
TCACTTGAGTCCAACCCGGAAAAGCACGGTAAAACGCCACTGGCAGCAGCCATTGGTAACTGGGAGTTCG
CAGAGGATTTGTTTAGCTAAACACGCGGTTGCTCTTGAAGTGTGCGCCAAAGTCCGGCTACACTGGAAGG
ACAGATTTGGTTGCTGTGCTCTGCGAAAGCCAGTTACCACGGTTAAGTCAGTTGGGGAACTGCTTAACCT
TCGATCAAACCACCTCCCCAGGTGGTTTTTTCGTTTACAGGGCAAAAGATTACGCGCAGAAAAAAAGGAT
CTCAAGAAGATCCTTTGATCTTTTCTACTGAACCGCTCTAGATTTCAGTGCAATTTATCTCTTCAAATGT
AGCACCTGAAGTCAGCCCCATACGATATAAGTTGTAATTCTCATGTTAGTCATGCCCCGCGCCCACAGGA
AGGAGCTGACTGGGTTGAAGGCTCTCAAGGGCATCGGTCGAGATCCCGGTGCCTAATGAGTGAGCTAACT
TACATTAATTGCGTTGCGCGAATTCACGAGATCTGCGGATGGGCAGTATTGGCGCTGAACGCCTGCTGGC
GCGTATTCGTGGCGTACCGTTGTGCCAATTCTGCGTGCGGGTCTTGGTATGATGGACGGTGTGCTGGAAA
ACGTTCCGAGCGCGCGCATCAGCGTTGTCGGTATGTACCGTAATGAAGAAACGCTGGAGCCGGTACCGTA
CTTCCAGAAACTGGTTTCTAACATCGATGAGCGTATGGCGCTGATCGTTGACCCAATGCTGGCAACCGGT
GGTTCCGTTATCGCGACCATCGACCTGCTGAAAAAAGCGGGCTGCAGCAGCATCAAAGTTCTGGTGCTGG
TAGCTGCGCCAGAAGGTATCGCTGCGCTGGAAAAAGCGCACCCGGACGTCGAACTGTATACCGCATCGAT
TGATCAGGGACTGAACGAGCACGGATACATTATTCCGGGCCTCGGCGATGCCGGTGACAAAATCTTTGGT
ACGAAATAAAGAATAAAAATAATTAAAGCCGACTTTAAGAGTCGGCTTTTTTTTGAGTAAAGCGCCTATA
ACACATAATACAGAGGATAATACTCCATCCTCAATCTCTACCTACTCTCACTTACTCTTATCCTGCGGGG
AATGTATACAGTTCATGTATATATTCCCCGCTTTTTTTTTGGATCTAGGAGGAAGGATCTATGGCGAGTA
GCGAAGACGTTATCAAAGAGTTCATGCGTTTCAAAGTTCGTATGGAAGGTTCCGTTAACGGTCACGAGTT
CGAAATCGAAGGTGAAGGTGAAGGTCGTCCGTACGAAGGTACCCAGACCGCTAAACTGAAAGTTACCAAA
GGTGGTCCGCTGCCGTTCGCTTGGGACATCCTGTCCCCGCAGTTCCAGTACGGTTCCAAAGCTTACGTTA
AACACCCGGCTGACATCCCGGACTACCTGAAACTGTCCTTCCCGGAAGGTTTCAAATGGGAACGTGTTAT
GAACTTCGAAGACGGTGGTGTTGTTACCGTTACCCAGGACTCCTCCCTGCAAGACGGTGAGTTCATCTAC
AAAGTTAAACTGCGTGGTACCAACTTCCCGTCCGACGGTCCGGTTATGCAGAAAAAAACCATGGGTTGGG
AAGCTTCCACCGAACGTATGTACCCGGAAGACGGTGCTCTGAAAGGTGAAATCAAAATGCGTCTGAAACT
GAAAGACGGTGGTCACTACGACGCTGAAGTTAAAACCACCTACATGGCTAAAAAACCGGTTCAGCTGCCG
GGTGCTTACAAAACCGACATCAAACTGGACATCACCTCCCACAACGAAGACTACACCATCGTTGAACAGT
ACGAACGTGCTGAAGGTCGTCACTCCACCGGTGCTTAAGGATCCAAACTCGAGTAAGGATCTCCAGGCAT
CAAATAAAACGAAAGGCTCAGTCGAAAGACTGGGCCTTTCGTTTTATCTGTTGTTTGTCGGTGAACGCTC
TCTACTAGAGTCACACTGGCTCACCTTCGGGTGGGCCTTTCTGCGTTTATA
